Addgene plasmid #118719: Desmoplakin II acceptor only control (F40-based tension sensor)
Purpose: The acceptor (mCherry) only control for the F40-based human desmoplakin II tension sensor can be co-expressed with the donor (YPet(short)) only control to determine intermolecular FRET.
Depositing lab: Carsten Grashoff. Depositing organization: Max Planck Institute of Biochemistry. Publication: Mechanical loading of desmosomes depends on the magnitude and orientation of external stress. Price AJ, Cost AL, Ungewiss H, Waschke J, Dunn AR, Grashoff C. Nat Commun. 2018 Dec 11;9(1):5284. doi: 10.1038/s41467-018-07523-0. PubMed 30538252.
Backbone
  Vector backbone: pLPCX
  Backbone manufacturer: Clontech
  Backbone size w/o insert (bp): 6265
  Total vector size (bp): 14585
  Modifications to backbone: modified multiple cloning site
  Vector type: Mammalian Expression, Retroviral
  Selectable markers: Puromycin
Growth in bacteria
  Bacterial resistance: Ampicillin, 100 μg/mL
  Growth temperature: 37°C
  Growth strain: NEB Stable
  Copy number: Low Copy
Gene/Insert
  Gene/Insert name: human Desmoplakin II-[YPet(short)(Y67G)-F40-mCherry] (internal-1353) (alt names: Desmoplakin II acceptor only control for F40-based tension sensor; DPII-int (dYF40C))
  Species: H. sapiens (human)
  Insert size (bp): 8352
  Mutation: inserted F40-based tension sensor module after aa1353: Y67G in YPet(short) mutation to disrupt chromophore formation
  GenBank ID: NM_001008844.1
  Entrez Gene: DSP (a.k.a. DCWHKTA, DP)
  Promoter: CMV
  Tag / fusion protein: YPet(short)(Y67G)-F40-mCherry
  Cloning method: Gibson Cloning
  Sequencing primers: 5′ AGCTcGTTTAGTGAACCGTCAGATC; 3′ ACCTACAGGTGGGGTCTTTCATTCCC
Resource information
  A portion of this plasmid was derived from a plasmid made by: Desmoplakin I-GFP (Addgene, #32227) from Kathleen Green used as a template for Desmoplakin II and F40-based tension sensor module (Addgene, #101252) from Carsten Grashoff
Terms and licenses: Academic/Nonprofit Terms; Industry Terms: Not Available to Industry
How to cite: Desmoplakin II acceptor only control (F40-based tension sensor) was a gift from Carsten Grashoff (Addgene plasmid # 118719 ; http://n2t.net/addgene:118719 ; RRID:Addgene_118719)
