[The description below was written by a language model from this plasmid's Addgene catalogue record and pLannotate feature annotations shown in this document.]
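Description:
Desmoplakin II acceptor only control (F40-based tension sensor) is a 14.6 kb retroviral mammalian expression plasmid built on Clontech's pLPCX backbone with a modified multiple cloning site. The annotated sequence shows the expected gammaretroviral architecture: a 5' LTR region, packaging signal and truncated gag, followed by a puromycin N-acetyltransferase gene for selecting transduced or transfected mammalian cells, then an internal CMV enhancer/promoter driving the insert, and a Moloney murine leukemia virus 3' LTR. The bacterial portion carries a ColE1/pUC-type origin and an ampicillin resistance gene. The record lists the plasmid as low copy and propagated in a recombination-reducing strain. Two loxP sites are annotated in the bacterial backbone near the bom fragments; the record does not explain their purpose.

The 8.4 kb insert encodes human desmoplakin II (DSP) with an F40-based FRET tension sensor module inserted internally after amino acid 1353. The module consists of YPet(short) as donor, the F40 linker peptide, and mCherry as acceptor. In this version, YPet(short) carries a Y67G mutation that prevents chromophore formation, so only mCherry fluoresces while the overall protein structure matches that of the full sensor. The region downstream of mCherry that the automated annotation labels as an epiplakin fragment most likely reflects homology with the plakin-repeat C-terminus of desmoplakin rather than a separate gene. The construct is intended to be co-expressed with the matching donor-only control, so that any FRET measured arises between neighbouring molecules. This estimates the intermolecular FRET contribution in studies of mechanical loading at desmosomes.
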