Features (pLannotate 1.2.2; 24 found; start..end, strand, type, name):
      3..110     +  LTR            3' LTR (ΔU3) (fragment): self-inactivating 3' long terminal repeat (LTR) from Moloney murine leukemia virus
    127..184     +  LTR            LTR (fragment): long terminal repeat from Moloney murine leukemia virus
    198..261     +  LTR            LTR (fragment): long terminal repeat from Moloney murine leukemia virus
    414..589     +  LTR            5' LTR (truncated): truncated long terminal repeat from Moloney murine sarcoma virus
    711..985     +  misc_feature   MESV Ψ (fragment): packaging signal of murine embryonic stem cell virus
   1052..1468    +  CDS            gag (truncated): truncated Moloney murine leukemia virus (MMLV) gag gene lacking the start codon
   1474..1491    +  misc_feature   MCS (fragment): pBluescript multiple cloning site
   1565..2164    +  CDS            PuroR: puromycin N-acetyltransferase; pac from Streptomyces alboniger; confers resistance to puromycin
   2214..2279    +  CDS            dmpM (fragment): DMPM_STRAD - Protein inferred from homology: Swiss-Prot protein existence level 3. From Streptomyces alboniger.
   2339..2642    +  enhancer       CMV enhancer: human cytomegalovirus immediate early enhancer
   2643..2846    +  promoter       CMV promoter: human cytomegalovirus (CMV) immediate early promoter
   2869..2892    +  misc_feature   MCS (fragment): multiple cloning site
   6986..7672    +  CDS            YPet: YPet is a basic (constitutively fluorescent) yellow fluorescent protein published in 2005, derived from Aequorea victoria. It has moderate acid sensitivity.
   7802..8509    +  CDS            mCherry: mCherry is a basic (constitutively fluorescent) red fluorescent protein published in 2004, derived from Discosoma sp.. It is reported to be a very rapidly-maturing monomer with low acid sensitivity.
   8570..10060   +  CDS            Eppk1 (fragment) (sequence partly withheld): EPIPL_MOUSE - Also known as EPPK. Experimental evidence at protein level: Swiss-Prot protein existence level 1. Cytoskeletal linker protein that connects to intermediate filaments and controls their reorganization in response to stress (PubMed:16382146, PubMed:20926261, PubMed:18285451, PubMed:25232867, PubMed:25617501, PubMed:23599337). In response to mechanical stress like wound healing, is associated with the machinery for cellular motility by slowing down keratinocyte migration and proliferation and accelerating keratin bundling in proliferating keratinocytes thus contributing to tissue ar
  11324..11917   +  LTR            LTR: long terminal repeat from Moloney murine leukemia virus
  11986..12026   +  CDS            rop (fragment): Rop protein, which maintains plasmids at low copy number; rop
  12128..12166   +  misc_feature   bom (fragment): basis of mobility region from pBR322
  12170..12203   -  protein_bind   loxP: Cre-mediated recombination occurs in the 8-bp core sequence (GCATACAT). Cre recombinase
  12263..12296   -  protein_bind   loxP: Cre-mediated recombination occurs in the 8-bp core sequence (GCATACAT). Cre recombinase
  12300..12401   +  misc_feature   bom (fragment): basis of mobility region from pBR322
  12587..13175   -  rep_origin     ori: high-copy-number ColE1/pMB1/pBR322/pUC origin of replication
  13346..14206   -  CDS            AmpR: β-lactamase; bla; confers resistance to ampicillin, carbenicillin, and related antibiotics
  14207..14311   -  promoter       AmpR promoter: bla
>Addgene plasmid #118719 | Desmoplakin II acceptor only control (F40-based tension sensor) | addgene full sequence | sequence record 230445 | Addgene NGS Result
TTTGAAAGACCCCACCCGTAGGTGGCAAGCTAGCTTAAGTAACGCCACTTTGCAAGGCATGGAAAAATAC
ATAACTGAGAATAGAAAAGTTCAGATCAAGGTCAGGAACAAAGAAACAGCTGAATACCAAACAGGATATC
TGTGGTAAGCGGTTCCTGCCCCGGCTCAGGGCCAAGAACAGATGAGACAGCTGAGTGATGGGCCAAACAG
GATATCTGTGGTAAGCAGTTCCTGCCCCGGCTCGGGGCCAAGAACAGATGGTCCCCAGATGCGGTCCAGC
CCTCAGCAGTTTCTAGTGAATCATCAGATGTTTCCAGGGTGCCCCAAGGACCTGAAAATGACCCTGTACC
TTATTTGAACTAACCAATCAGTTCGCTTCTCGCTTCTGTTCGCGCGCTTCCGCTCTCCGAGCTCAATAAA
AGAGCCCACAACCCCTCACTCGGCGCGCCAGTCTTCCGATAGACTGCGTCGCCCGGGTACCCGTATTCCC
AATAAAGCCTCTTGCTGTTTGCATCCGAATCGTGGTCTCGCTGTTCCTTGGGAGGGTCTCCTCTGAGTGA
TTGACTACCCACGACGGGGGTCTTTCATTTGGGGGCTCGTCCGGGATTTGGAGACCCCTGCCCAGGGACC
ACCGACCCACCACCGGGAGGTAAGCTGGCCAGCAACTTATCTGTGTCTGTCCGATTGTCTAGTGTCTATG
TTTGATGTTATGCGCCTGCGTCTGTACTAGTTAGCTAACTAGCTCTGTATCTGGCGGACCCGTGGTGGAA
CTGACGAGTTCTGAACACCCGGCCGCAACCCTGGGAGACGTCCCAGGGACTTTGGGGGCCGTTTTTGTGG
CCCGACCTGAGGAAGGGAGTCGATGTGGAATCCGACCCCGTCAGGATATGTGGTTCTGGTAGGAGACGAG
AACCTAAAACAGTTCCCGCCTCCGTCTGAATTTTTGCTTTCGGTTTGGAACCGAAGCCGCGCGTCTTGTC
TGCTGCAGCGCTGCAGCATCGTTCTGTGTTGTCTCTGTCTGACTGTGTTTCTGTATTTGTCTGAAAATTA
GGGCCAGACTGTTACCACTCCCTTAAGTTTGACCTTAGGTCACTGGAAAGATGTCGAGCGGATCGCTCAC
AACCAGTCGGTAGATGTCAAGAAGAGACGTTGGGTTACCTTCTGCTCTGCAGAATGGCCAACCTTTAACG
TCGGATGGCCGCGAGACGGCACCTTTAACCGAGACCTCATCACCCAGGTTAAGATCAAGGTCTTTTCACC
TGGCCCGCATGGACACCCAGACCAGGTCCCCTACATCGTGACCTGGGAAGCCTTGGCTTTTGACCCCCCT
CCCTGGGTCAAGCCCTTTGTACACCCTAAGCCTCCGCCTCCTCTTCCTCCATCCGCCCCGTCTCTCCCCC
TTGAACCTCCTCGTTCGACCCCGCCTCGATCCTCCCTTTATCCAGCCCTCACTCCTTCTCTAGGCGCCGG
AATGATCCCCCGGGCTGCAGGTCGGCCGCCACGACCGGTGCCGCCACCATCCCCTGACCCACGCCCCTGA
CCCCTCACAAGGAGACGACCTTCCATGACCGAGTACAAGCCCACGGTGCGCCTCGCCACCCGCGACGACG
TCCCCCGGGCCGTACGCACCCTCGCCGCCGCGTTCGCCGACTACCCCGCCACGCGCCACACCGTCGACCC
GGACCGCCACATCGAGCGGGTCACCGAGCTGCAAGAACTCTTCCTCACGCGCGTCGGGCTCGACATCGGC
AAGGTGTGGGTCGCGGACGACGGCGCCGCGGTGGCGGTCTGGACCACGCCGGAGAGCGTCGAAGCGGGGG
CGGTGTTCGCCGAGATCGGCCCGCGCATGGCCGAGTTGAGCGGTTCCCGGCTGGCCGCGCAGCAACAGAT
GGAAGGCCTCCTGGCGCCGCACCGGCCCAAGGAGCCCGCGTGGTTCCTGGCCACCGTCGGCGTCTCGCCC
GACCACCAGGGCAAGGGTCTGGGCAGCGCCGTCGTGCTCCCCGGAGTGGAGGCGGCCGAGCGCGCCGGGG
TGCCCGCCTTCCTGGAGACCTCCGCGCCCCGCAACCTCCCCTTCTACGAGCGGCTCGGCTTCACCGTCAC
CGCCGACGTCGAGGTGCCCGAAGGACCGCGCACCTGGTGCATGACCCGCAAGCCCGGTGCCTGACGCCCG
CCCCACGACCCGCAGCGCCCGACCGAAAGGAGCGCACGACCCCATGGCTCCGACCGAAGCCACCCGGGGC
GGCCCCGCCGACCCCGCACCCGCCCCCGAGGCCCACCGACTCTAGTAATAGTAATCAATTACGGGGTCAT
TAGTTCATAGCCCATATATGGAGTTCCGCGTTACATAACTTACGGTAAATGGCCCGCCTGGCTGACCGCC
CAACGACCCCCGCCCATTGACGTCAATAATGACGTATGTTCCCATAGTAACGCCAATAGGGACTTTCCAT
TGACGTCAATGGGTGGAGTATTTACGGTAAACTGCCCACTTGGCAGTACATCAAGTGTATCATATGCCAA
GTACGCCCCCTATTGACGTCAATGACGGTAAATGGCCCGCCTGGCATTATGCCCAGTACATGACCTTATG
GGACTTTCCTACTTGGCAGTACATCTACGTATTAGTCATCGCTATTACCATGGTGATGCGGTTTTGGCAG
TACATCAATGGGCGTGGATAGCGGTTTGACTCACGGGGATTTCCAAGTCTCCACCCCATTGACGTCAATG
GGAGTTTGTTTTGGCACCAAAATCAACGGGACTTTCCAAAATGTCGTAACAACTCCGCCCCATTGACGCA
AATGGGCGGTAGGCGTGTACGGTGGGAGGTCTATATAAGCAGAGCTGGTTTAGTGAACCGTCAGATCCGC
TAGCGCTACCGGACTCAGATCTGGGCCCATAAAGCTTATACGAATTCACCATGAGCTGCAACGGAGGCTC
CCACCCGCGGATCAACACTCTGGGCCGCATGATCCGCGCCGAGTCTGGCCCGGACCTGCGCTACGAGGTG
ACCAGCGGCGGCGGGGGCACCAGCAGGATGTACTATTCTCGGCGCGGCGTGATCACCGACCAGAACTCGG
ACGGCTACTGTCAAACCGGCACGATGTCCAGGCACCAGAACCAGAACACCATCCAGGAGCTGCTGCAGAA
CTGCTCCGACTGCTTGATGCGAGCAGAGCTCATCGTGCAGCCTGAATTGAAGTATGGAGATGGAATACAA
CTGACTCGGAGTCGAGAATTGGATGAGTGTTTTGCCCAGGCCAATGACCAAATGGAAATCCTCGACAGCT
TGATCAGAGAGATGCGGCAGATGGGCCAGCCCTGTGATGCTTACCAGAAAAGGCTTCTTCAGCTCCAAGA
GCAAATGCGAGCCCTTTATAAAGCCATCAGTGTCCCACGAGTCCGCAGGGCCAGCTCCAAGGGTGGTGGA
GGCTACACTTGTCAGAGTGGCTCTGGCTGGGATGAGTTCACCAAACATGTCACCAGTGAATGTTTGGGGT
GGATGAGGCAGCAAAGGGCGGAGATGGACATGGTGGCCTGGGGTGTGGACCTGGCCTCAGTGGAGCAGCA
CATTAACAGCCACCGGGGCATCCACAACTCCATCGGCGACTATCGCTGGCAGCTGGACAAAATCAAAGCC
GACCTGCGCGAGAAATCTGCGATCTACCAGTTGGAGGAGGAGTATGAAAACCTGCTGAAAGCGTCCTTTG
AGAGGATGGATCACCTGCGACAGCTGCAGAACATCATTCAGGCCACGTCCAGGGAGATCATGTGGATCAA
TGACTGCGAGGAGGAGGAGCTGCTGTACGACTGGAGCGACAAGAACACCAACATCGCTCAGAAACAGGAG
GCCTTCTCCATACGCATGAGTCAACTGGAAGTTAAAGAAAAAGAGCTCAATAAGCTGAAACAAGAAAGTG
ACCAACTTGTCCTCAATCAGCATCCAGCTTCAGACAAAATTGAGGCCTATATGGACACTCTGCAGACGCA
GTGGAGTTGGATTCTTCAGATCACCAAGTGCATTGATGTTCATCTGAAAGAAAATGCTGCCTACTTTCAG
TTTTTTGAAGAGGCGCAGTCTACTGAAGCATACCTGAAGGGGCTCCAGGACTCCATCAGGAAGAAGTACC
CCTGCGACAAGAACATGCCCCTGCAGCACCTGCTGGAACAGATCAAGGAGCTGGAGAAAGAACGAGAGAA
AATCCTTGAATACAAGCGTCAGGTGCAGAACTTGGTAAACAAGTCTAAGAAGATTGTACAGCTGAAGCCT
CGTAACCCAGACTACAGAAGCAATAAACCCATTATTCTCAGAGCTCTCTGTGACTACAAACAAGATCAGA
AAATCGTGCATAAGGGGGATGAGTGTATCCTGAAGGACAACAACGAGCGCAGCAAGTGGTACGTGACGGG
CCCGGGAGGCGTTGACATGCTTGTTCCCTCTGTGGGGCTGATCATCCCTCCTCCGAACCCACTGGCCGTG
GACCTCTCTTGCAAGATTGAGCAGTACTACGAAGCCATCTTGGCTCTGTGGAACCAGCTCTACATCAACA
TGAAGAGCCTGGTGTCCTGGCACTACTGCATGATTGACATAGAGAAGATCAGGGCCATGACAATCGCCAA
GCTGAAAACAATGCGGCAGGAAGATTACATGAAGACGATAGCCGACCTTGAGTTACATTACCAAGAGTTC
ATCAGAAATAGCCAAGGCTCAGAGATGTTTGGAGATGATGACAAGCGGAAAATACAGTCTCAGTTCACCG
ATGCCCAGAAGCATTACCAGACCCTGGTCATTCAGCTCCCTGGCTATCCCCAGCACCAGACAGTGACCAC
AACTGAAATCACTCATCATGGAACCTGCCAAGATGTCAACCATAATAAAGTAATTGAAACCAACAGAGAA
AATGACAAGCAAGAAACATGGATGCTGATGGAGCTGCAGAAGATTCGCAGGCAGATAGAGCACTGCGAGG
GCAGGATGACTCTCAAAAACCTCCCTCTAGCAGACCAGGGGTCTTCTCACCACATCACAGTGAAAATTAA
CGAGCTTAAGAGTGTGCAGAATGATTCACAAGCAATTGCTGAGGTTCTCAACCAGCTTAAAGATATGCTT
GCCAACTTCAGAGGTTCTGAAAAGTACTGCTATTTACAGAATGAAGTATTTGGACTATTTCAGAAACTGG
AAAATATCAATGGTGTTACAGATGGCTACTTAAATAGCTTATGCACAGTAAGGGCACTGCTCCAGGCTAT
TCTCCAAACAGAAGACATGTTAAAGGTTTATGAAGCCAGGCTCACTGAGGAGGAAACTGTCTGCCTGGAC
CTGGATAAAGTGGAAGCTTACCGCTGTGGACTGAAGAAAATAAAAAATGACTTGAACTTGAAGAAGTCGT
TGTTGGCCACTATGAAGACAGAACTACAGAAAGCCCAGCAGATCCACTCTCAGACTTCACAGCAGTATCC
ACTTTATGATCTGGACTTGGGCAAGTTCGGTGAAAAAGTCACACAGCTGACAGACCGCTGGCAAAGGATA
GATAAACAGATCGACTTTAGATTATGGGACCTGGAGAAACAAATCAAGCAATTGAGGAATTATCGTGATA
ACTATCAGGCTTTCTGCAAGTGGCTCTATGATGCTAAACGCCGCCAGGATTCCTTAGAATCCATGAAATT
TGGAGATTCCAACACAGTCATGCGGTTTTTGAATGAGCAGAAGAACTTGCACAGTGAAATATCTGGCAAA
CGAGACAAATCAGAGGAAGTACAAAAAATTGCTGAACTTTGCGCCAATTCAATTAAGGATTATGAGCTCC
AGCTGGCCTCATACACCTCAGGACTGGAAACTCTGCTGAACATACCTATCAAGAGGACCATGATTCAGTC
CCCTTCTGGGGTGATTCTGCAAGAGGCTGCAGATGTTCATGCTCGGTACATTGAACTACTTACAAGATCT
GGAGACTATTACAGGTTCTTAAGTGAGATGCTGAAGAGTTTGGAAGATCTGAAGCTGAAAAATACCAAGA
TCGAAGTTTTGGAAGAGGAGCTCAGACTGGCCCGAGATGCCAACTCGGAAAACTGTAATAAGAACAAATT
CCTGGATCAGAACCTGCAGAAATACCAGGCAGAGTGTTCCCAGTTCAAAGCGAAGCTTGCGAGCCTGGAG
GAGCTGAAGAGACAGGCTGAGCTGGATGGGAAGTCGGCTAAGCAAAATCTAGACAAGTGCTACGGCCAAA
TAAAAGAACTCAATGAGAAGATCACCCGACTGACTTATGAGATTGAAGATGAAAAGAGAAGAAGAAAATC
TGTGGAAGACAGATTTGACCAACAGAAGAATGACTATGACCAACTGCAGAAAGCAAGGCAATGTGAAAAG
GAGAACCTTGGTTGGCAGAAATTAGAGTCTGAGAAAGCCATCAAGGAGAAGGAGTACGAGATTGAAAGGT
TGAGGGTTCTACTGCAGGAAGAAGGCACCCGGAAGAGAGAATATGAAAATGAGCTGGCAAAGGCATCTAA
TAGGATTCAGGAATCAAAGAATCAGTGTACTCAGGTGGTACAGGAAAGAGAGAGCCTTCTGGTGAAAATC
AAAGTCCTGGAGCAAGACAAGGCAAGGCTGCAGAGGCTGGAGGATGAGCTGAATCGTGCAAAATCAACTC
TAGAGGCAGAAACCAGGGTGAAACAGCGCCTGGAGTGTGAGAAACAGCAAATTCAGAATGACCTGAATCA
GTGGAAGACTCAATATTCCCGCAAGGAGGAGGCTATTAGGAAGATAGAATCGGAAAGAGAAAAGAGTGAG
AGAGAGAAGAACAGTCTTAGGAGTGAGATCGAAAGACTCCAAGCAGAGATCAAGAGAATTGAAGAGAGGT
GCAGGCGTAAGCTGGAGGATTCTACCAGGGAGACACAGTCACAGTTAGAAACAGAACGCTCCCGATATCA
GAGGGAGATTGATAAACTCAGACAGCGCCCATATGGGTCCCATCGAGAGGTCGAGATGGTGAGCAAAGGC
GAAGAGCTGTTCACCGGCGTGGTGCCCATCCTGGTGGAGCTGGACGGCGACGTGAACGGCCACAAGTTCA
GCGTGAGCGGCGAGGGCGAGGGCGACGCCACCTACGGCAAGCTGACCCTGAAGCTGCTGTGCACCACCGG
CAAGCTGCCCGTGCCCTGGCCCACCCTGGTGACCACCCTGGGCGGCGGCGTGCAGTGCTTCGCCCGGTAC
CCCGACCACATGAAGCAGCACGACTTCTTCAAGAGCGCCATGCCCGAGGGCTACGTGCAGGAGCGGACCA
TCTTCTTCAAGGACGACGGCAACTACAAGACCCGGGCCGAGGTGAAGTTCGAGGGCGACACCCTGGTGAA
CCGGATCGAGCTGAAGGGCATCGACTTCAAGGAGGACGGCAACATCCTGGGCCACAAGCTGGAGTACAAC
TACAACAGCCACAACGTGTACATCACCGCCGACAAGCAGAAGAACGGCATCAAGGCCAACTTCAAGATCC
GGCACAACATCGAGGACGGCGGCGTGCAGCTGGCCGACCACTACCAGCAGAACACCCCCATCGGCGACGG
CCCCGTGCTGCTGCCCGACAACCACTACCTGAGCTACCAGAGCGCCCTGTTCAAGGACCCCAACGAGAAG
CGGGACCACATGGTGCTGCTGGAGTTCCTGACCGCCGCCGGATCCGGGCCAGGTGGAGCAGGGCCAGGTG
GTGCAGGGCCAGGTGGTGCAGGGCCAGGTGGTGCAGGGCCCGGTGGTGCAGGTCCAGGTGGTGCAGGTCC
AGGTGGTGCTGGTCCAGGTGGTGCTGGATCCATGGTGAGCAAGGGCGAGGAGGATAACATGGCCATCATC
AAGGAGTTCATGCGCTTCAAGGTGCACATGGAGGGCTCCGTGAACGGCCACGAGTTCGAGATCGAGGGCG
AGGGCGAGGGCCGCCCCTACGAGGGCACCCAGACCGCCAAGCTGAAGGTGACCAAGGGTGGCCCCCTGCC
CTTCGCCTGGGACATCCTGTCCCCTCAGTTCATGTACGGCTCCAAGGCCTACGTGAAGCACCCCGCCGAC
ATCCCCGACTACTTGAAGCTGTCCTTCCCCGAGGGCTTCAAGTGGGAGCGCGTGATGAACTTCGAGGACG
GCGGCGTGGTGACCGTGACCCAGGACTCCTCCCTGCAGGACGGCGAGTTCATCTACAAGGTGAAGCTGCG
CGGCACCAACTTCCCCTCCGACGGCCCCGTAATGCAGAAGAAGACCATGGGCTGGGAGGCCTCCTCCGAG
CGGATGTACCCCGAGGACGGCGCCCTGAAGGGCGAGATCAAGCAGAGGCTGAAGCTGAAGGACGGCGGCC
ACTACGACGCTGAGGTCAAGACCACCTACAAGGCCAAGAAGCCCGTGCAGCTGCCCGGCGCCTACAACGT
CAACATCAAGTTGGACATCACCTCCCACAACGAGGACTACACCATCGTGGAACAGTACGAACGCGCCGAG
GGCCGCCACTCCACCGGCGGCATGGACGAGCTGTACAAGGCGGCCGCTACCCAGACTGAGTGTGAGTGG
[738 nt withheld, positions 8540-9277]
AGAAGCATGTCCTTCCAAGGAATCAGACAACCTGTGACCGTCACTGAGCTAGTAGATTCTGGTATATTGA
GACCGTCCACTGTCAATGAACTGGAATCTGGTCAGATTTCTTATGACGAGGTTGGTGAGAGAATTAAGGA
CTTCCTCCAGGGTTCAAGCTGCATAGCAGGCATATACAATGAGACCACAAAACAGAAGCTTGGCATTTAT
GAGGCCATGAAAATTGGCTTAGTCCGACCTGGTACTGCTCTGGAGTTGCTGGAAGCCCAAGCAGCTACTG
GCTTTATAGTGGATCCTGTTAGCAACTTGAGGTTACCAGTGGAGGAAGCCTACAAGAGAGGTCTGGTGGG
CATTGAGTTCAAAGAGAAGCTCCTGTCTGCAGAACGAGCTGTCACTGGGTATAATGATCCTGAAACAGGA
AACATCATCTCTTTGTTCCAAGCCATGAATAAGGAACTCATCGAAAAGGGCCACGGTATTCGCTTATTAG
AAGCACAGATCGCAACCGGGGGGATCATTGACCCAAAGGAGAGCCATCGTTTACCAGTTGACATAGCATA
TAAGAGGGGCTATTTCAATGAGGAACTCAGTGAGATTCTCTCAGATCCAAGTGATGATACCAAAGGATTT
TTTGACCCCAACACTGAAGAAAATCTTACCTATCTGCAACTAAAAGAAAGATGCATTAAGGATGAGGAAA
CAGGGCTCTGTCTTCTGCCTCTGAAAGAAAAGAAGAAACAGGTGCAGACATCACAAAAGAATACCCTCAG
GAAGCGTAGAGTGGTCATAGTTGACCCAGAAACCAATAAAGAAATGTCTGTTCAGGAGGCCTACAAGAAG
GGCCTAATTGATTATGAAACCTTCAAAGAACTGTGTGAGCAGGAATGTGAATGGGAAGAAATAACCATCA
CGGGATCAGATGGCTCCACCAGGGTGGTCCTGGTAGATAGAAAGACAGGCAGTCAGTATGATATTCAAGA
TGCTATTGACAAGGGCCTTGTTGACAGGAAGTTCTTTGATCAGTACCGATCCGGCAGCCTCAGCCTCACT
CAATTTGCTGACATGATCTCCTTGAAAAATGGTGTCGGCACCAGCAGCAGCATGGGCAGTGGTGTCAGCG
ATGATGTTTTTAGCAGCTCCCGACATGAATCAGTAAGTAAGATTTCCACCATATCCAGCGTCAGGAATTT
AACCATAAGGAGCAGCTCTTTTTCAGACACCCTGGAAGAATCGAGCCCCATTGCAGCCATCTTTGACACA
GAAAACCTGGAGAAAATCTCCATTACAGAAGGTATAGAGCGGGGCATCGTTGACAGCATCACGGGTCAGA
GGCTTCTGGAGGCTCAGGCCTGCACAGGTGGCATCATCCACCCAACCACGGGCCAGAAGCTGTCACTTCA
GGACGCAGTCTCCCAGGGTGTGATTGACCAAGACATGGCCACCAGGCTGAAGCCTGCTCAGAAAGCCTTC
ATAGGCTTCGAGGGTGTGAAGGGAAAGAAGAAGATGTCAGCAGCAGAGGCAGTGAAAGAAAAATGGCTCC
CGTATGAGGCTGGCCAGCGCTTCCTGGAGTTCCAGTACCTCACGGGAGGTCTTGTTGACCCGGAAGTGCA
TGGGAGGATAAGCACCGAAGAAGCCATCCGGAAGGGGTTCATAGATGGCCGCGCCGCACAGAGGCTGCAA
GACACCAGCAGCTATGCCAAAATCCTGACCTGCCCCAAAACCAAATTAAAAATATCCTATAAGGATGCCA
TAAATCGCTCCATGGTAGAAGATATCACTGGGCTGCGCCTTCTGGAAGCCGCCTCCGTGTCGTCCAAGGG
CTTACCCAGCCCTTACAACATGTCTTCGGCTCCGGGGTCCCGCTCCGGCTCCCGCTCGGGATCTCGCTCC
GGATCTCGCTCCGGGTCCCGCAGTGGGTCCCGGAGAGGAAGCTTTGACGCCACAGGCAATTCTTCCTACT
CTTATTCCTACTCATTTAGCAGTAGTTCTATTGGGCACTAAATCGATAAAATAAAAGATTTTATTTAGTC
TCCAGAAAAAGGGGGGAATGAAAGACCCCACCTGTAGGTTTGGCAAGCTAGCTTAAGTAACGCCATTTTG
CAAGGCATGGAAAAATACATAACTGAGAATAGAGAAGTTCAGATCAAGGTCAGGAACAGATGGAACAGCT
GAATATGGGCCAAACAGGATATCTGTGGTAAGCAGTTCCTGCCCCGGCTCAGGGCCAAGAACAGATGGAA
CAGCTGAATATGGGCCAAACAGGATATCTGTGGTAAGCAGTTCCTGCCCCGGCTCAGGGCCAAGAACAGA
TGGTCCCCAGATGCGGTCCAGCCCTCAGCAGTTTCTAGAGAACCATCAGATGTTTCCAGGGTGCCCCAAG
GACCTGAAATGACCCTGTGCCTTATTTGAACTAACCAATCAGTTCGCTTCTCGCTTCTGTTCGCGCGCTT
CTGCTCCCCGAGCTCAATAAAAGAGCCCACAACCCCTCACTCGGGGCGCCAGTCCTCCGATTGACTGAGT
CGCCCGGGTACCCGTGTATCCAATAAACCCTCTTGCAGTTGCATCCGACTTGTGGTCTCGCTGTTCCTTG
GGAGGGTCTCCTCTGAGTGATTGACTACCCGTCAGCGGGGGTCTTTCATTTGGGGGCTCGTCCGGGATCG
GGAGACCCCTGCCCAGGGACCACCGACCCACCACCGGGAGGTAAGCTGGCTGCCTCGCGCGTTTCGGTGA
TGACGGTGAAAACCTCTGACACATGCAGCTCCCGGAGACGGTCACAGCTTGTCTGTAAGCGGATGCCGGG
AGCAGACAAGCCCGTCAGGGCGCGTCAGCGGGTGTTGGCGGGTGTCGGGGCGCAGCCATGACCCAGTCAC
GTAGCGATAGCGGAGTGTACTGATAACTTCGTATAATGTATGCTATACGAAGTTATTAGGTCTGAAGAGG
AGTTTACGTCCAGCCAAGCTAGGGCCGCGATCCGGAACCCTTAATATAACTTCGTATAATGTATGCTATA
CGAAGTTATCAGTACTGGCTTAACTATGCGGCATCAGAGCAGATTGTACTGAGAGTGCACCATATGCGGT
GTGAAATACCGCACAGATGCGTAAGGAGAAAATACCGCATCAGGCGCTCTTCCGCTTCCTCGCTCACTGA
CTCGCTGCGCTCGGTCGTTCGGCTGCGGCGAGCGGTATCAGCTCACTCAAAGGCGGTAATACGGTTATCC
ACAGAATCAGGGGATAACGCAGGAAAGAACATGTGAGCAAAAGGCCAGCAAAAGGCCAGGAACCGTAAAA
AGGCCGCGTTGCTGGCGTTTTTCCATAGGCTCCGCCCCCCTGACGAGCATCACAAAAATCGACGCTCAAG
TCAGAGGTGGCGAAACCCGACAGGACTATAAAGATACCAGGCGTTTCCCCCTGGAAGCTCCCTCGTGCGC
TCTCCTGTTCCGACCCTGCCGCTTACCGGATACCTGTCCGCCTTTCTCCCTTCGGGAAGCGTGGCGCTTT
CTCATAGCTCACGCTGTAGGTATCTCAGTTCGGTGTAGGTCGTTCGCTCCAAGCTGGGCTGTGTGCACGA
ACCCCCCGTTCAGCCCGACCGCTGCGCCTTATCCGGTAACTATCGTCTTGAGTCCAACCCGGTAAGACAC
GACTTATCGCCACTGGCAGCAGCCACTGGTAACAGGATTAGCAGAGCGAGGTATGTAGGCGGTGCTACAG
AGTTCTTGAAGTGGTGGCCTAACTACGGCTACACTAGAAGGACAGTATTTGGTATCTGCGCTCTGCTGAA
GCCAGTTACCTTCGGAAAAAGAGTTGGTAGCTCTTGATCCGGCAAACAAACCACCGCTGGTAGCGGTGGT
TTTTTTGTTTGCAAGCAGCAGATTACGCGCAGAAAAAAAGGATCTCAAGAAGATCCTTTGATCTTTTCTA
CGGGGTCTGACGCTCAGTGGAACGAAAACTCACGTTAAGGGATTTTGGTCATGAGATTATCAAAAAGGAT
CTTCACCTAGATCCTTTTAAATTAAAAATGAAGTTTTAAATCAATCTAAAGTATATATGAGTAAACTTGG
TCTGACAGTTACCAATGCTTAATCAGTGAGGCACCTATCTCAGCGATCTGTCTATTTCGTTCATCCATAG
TTGCCTGACTCCCCGTCGTGTAGATAACTACGATACGGGAGGGCTTACCATCTGGCCCCAGTGCTGCAAT
GATACCGCGAGACCCACGCTCACCGGCTCCAGATTTATCAGCAATAAACCAGCCAGCCGGAAGGGCCGAG
CGCAGAAGTGGTCCTGCAACTTTATCCGCCTCCATCCAGTCTATTAATTGTTGCCGGGAAGCTAGAGTAA
GTAGTTCGCCAGTTAATAGTTTGCGCAACGTTGTTGCCATTGCTGCAGGCATCGTGGTGTCACGCTCGTC
GTTTGGTATGGCTTCATTCAGCTCCGGTTCCCAACGATCAAGGCGAGTTACATGATCCCCCATGTTGTGC
AAAAAAGCGGTTAGCTCCTTCGGTCCTCCGATCGTTGTCAGAAGTAAGTTGGCCGCAGTGTTATCACTCA
TGGTTATGGCAGCACTGCATAATTCTCTTACTGTCATGCCATCCGTAAGATGCTTTTCTGTGACTGGTGA
GTACTCAACCAAGTCATTCTGAGAATAGTGTATGCGGCGACCGAGTTGCTCTTGCCCGGCGTCAACACGG
GATAATACCGCGCCACATAGCAGAACTTTAAAAGTGCTCATCATTGGAAAACGTTCTTCGGGGCGAAAAC
TCTCAAGGATCTTACCGCTGTTGAGATCCAGTTCGATGTAACCCACTCGTGCACCCAACTGATCTTCAGC
ATCTTTTACTTTCACCAGCGTTTCTGGGTGAGCAAAAACAGGAAGGCAAAATGCCGCAAAAAAGGGAATA
AGGGCGACACGGAAATGTTGAATACTCATACTCTTCCTTTTTCAATATTATTGAAGCATTTATCAGGGTT
ATTGTCTCATGAGCGGATACATATTTGAATGTATTTAGAAAAATAAACAAATAGGGGTTCCGCGCACATT
TCCCCGAAAAGTGCCACCTGACGTCTAAGAAACCATTATTATCATGACATTAACCTATAAAAATAGGCGT
ATCACGAGGCCCTTTCGTCTTCAAGAATTGCTAGCAATTGCTAGCAATTGCTAGCAATTCATACCAGATC
ACCGAAAACTGTCCTCCAAATGTGTCCCCCTCACACTCCCAAATTCGCGGGCTTCTGCCTCTTAGACCAC
TCTACCCTATTCCCCACACTCACCGGAGCCAAAGCCGCGGCCCTTCCGTTTCTTTGCT
